>Addgene plasmid #175188 | PB-T3G-ERP2 | addgene full sequence | sequence record 344441 | Addgene NGS Result
ATCACCTCGAGTTTACTCCCTATCAGTGATAGAGAACGTATGAAGAGTTTACTCCCTATCAGTGATAGAG
AACGTATGCAGACTTTACTCCCTATCAGTGATAGAGAACGTATAAGGAGTTTACTCCCTATCAGTGATAG
AGAACGTATGACCAGTTTACTCCCTATCAGTGATAGAGAACGTATCTACAGTTTACTCCCTATCAGTGAT
AGAGAACGTATATCCAGTTTACTCCCTATCAGTGATAGAGAACGTATAAGCTTTGCTTATGTAAACCAGG
GCGCCTATAAAAGAGTGCTGATTTTTTGAGTAAACTTCAATTCCACAACACTTTTGTCTTATACCAACTT
TCCGTACCACTTCCTACCCTCGTAAAGGTACCGCCACCCGAGACCATTAATGGGTCTCGTAATGATAGGC
GTCTTCGAATAATGGAAGACATACTAGTAGACCACCTCCCCTGCGAGCTAAGCTGGACAGCCAATGACGG
GTAAGAGAGTGACATTTTTCACTAACCTAAGACAGGAGGGCCGTCAGAGCTACTGCCTAATCCAAAGACG
GGTAAAAGTGATAAAAATGTATCACTCCAACCTAAGACAGGCGCAGCTTCCGAGGGATTTGAGATCCAGA
CATGATAAGATACATTGATGAGTTTGGACAAACCAAAACTAGAATGCAGTGAAAAAAATGCCTTATTTGT
GAAATTTGTGATGCTATTGCCTTATTTGTAACCATTATAAGCTGCAATAAACAAGTTTGATATCTATAAC
AAGAAAATATATATATAATAAGTTATCACGTAAGTAGAACATGAAATAACAATATAATTATCGTATGAGT
TAAATCTTAAAAGTCACGTAAAAGATAATCATGCGTCATTTTGACTCACGCGGTCGTTATAGTTCAAAAT
CAGTGACACTTACCGCATTGACAAGCACGCCTCACGGGAGCTCCAAGCGGCGACTGAGATGTCCTAAATG
CACAGCGACGGATTCGCGCTATTTAGAAAGAGAGAGCAATATTTCAAGAATGCATGCGTCAATTTTACGC
AGACTATCTTTCTAGGGTTAAGAATTCACTGGCCGTCGTTTTACAACGTCGTGACTGGGAAAACCCTGGC
GTTACCCAACTTAATCGCCTTGCAGCACATCCCCCTTTCGCCAGCTGGCGTAATAGCGAAGAGGCCCGCA
CCGATCGCCCTTCCCAACAGTTGCGCAGCCTGAATGGCGAATGGCGCCTGATGCGGTATTTTCTCCTTAC
GCATCTGTGCGGTATTTCACACCGCATATGGTGCACTCTCAGTACAATCTGCTCTGATGCCGCATAGTTA
AGCCAGCCCCGACACCCGCCAACACCCGCTGACGCGCCCTGACGGGCTTGTCTGCTCCCGGCATCCGCTT
ACAGACAAGCTGTGACCATGTCTCCGGGAGCTGCATGTGTCAGAGGTTTTCACCGTCATCACCGAAACAC
GCGAGTTCGAAAGGGCCTCGTGATACGCCTATTTTTATAGGTTAATGTCATGATAATAATGGTTTCTTAG
ACGTCAGGTGGCACTTTTCGGGGAAATGTGCGCGGAACCCCTATTTGTTTATTTTTCTAAATACATTCAA
ATATGTATCCGCTCATGAGACAATAACCCTGATAAATGCTTCAATAATATTGAAAAAGGAAGAGTATGAG
TATTCAACATTTCCGTGTCGCCCTTATTCCCTTTTTTGCGGCATTTTGCCTTCCTGTTTTTGCTCACCCA
GAAACGCTGGTGAAAGTAAAAGATGCTGAAGATCAGTTGGGTGCACGAGTGGGTTACATCGAACTGGATC
TCAACAGCGGTAAGATCCTTGAGAGTTTTCGCCCCGAAGAACGTTTTCCAATGATGAGCACTTTTAAAGT
TCTGCTATGTGGCGCGGTATTATCCCGTATTGACGCCGGGCAAGAGCAACTCGGTCGCCGCATACACTAT
TCTCAGAATGACTTGGTTGAGTACTCACCAGTCACAGAAAAGCATCTTACGGATGGCATGACAGTAAGAG
AATTATGCAGTGCTGCCATAACCATGAGTGATAACACTGCGGCCAACTTACTTCTGACAACGATCGGAGG
ACCGAAGGAGCTAACCGCTTTTTTGCACAACATGGGGGATCATGTAACTCGCCTTGATCGTTGGGAACCG
GAGCTGAATGAAGCCATACCAAACGACGAGCGTGACACCACGATGCCTGTAGCAATGGCAACAACGTTGC
GCAAACTATTAACTGGCGAACTACTTACTCTAGCTTCCCGGCAACAATTAATAGACTGGATGGAGGCGGA
TAAAGTTGCAGGACCACTTCTGCGCTCGGCCCTTCCGGCTGGCTGGTTTATTGCTGATAAATCTGGAGCC
GGTGAGCGTGGTTCACGCGGTATCATTGCAGCACTGGGGCCAGATGGTAAGCCCTCCCGTATCGTAGTTA
TCTACACGACGGGGAGTCAGGCAACTATGGATGAACGAAATAGACAGATCGCTGAGATAGGTGCCTCACT
GATTAAGCATTGGTAACTGTCAGACCAAGTTTACTCATATATACTTTAGATTGATTTAAAACTTCATTTT
TAATTTAAAAGGATCTAGGTGAAGATCCTTTTTGATAATCTCATGACCAAAATCCCTTAACGTGAGTTTT
CGTTCCACTGAGCGTCAGACCCCGTAGAAAAGATCAAAGGATCTTCTTGAGATCCTTTTTTTCTGCGCGT
AATCTGCTGCTTGCAAACAAAAAAACCACCGCTACCAGCGGTGGTTTGTTTGCCGGATCAAGAGCTACCA
ACTCTTTTTCCGAAGGTAACTGGCTTCAGCAGAGCGCAGATACCAAATACTGTTCTTCTAGTGTAGCCGT
AGTTAGGCCACCACTTCAAGAACTCTGTAGCACCGCCTACATACCTCGCTCTGCTAATCCTGTTACCAGT
GGCTGCTGCCAGTGGCGATAAGTCGTGTCTTACCGGGTTGGACTCAAGACGATAGTTACCGGATAAGGCG
CAGCGGTCGGGCTGAACGGGGGGTTCGTGCACACAGCCCAGCTTGGAGCGAACGACCTACACCGAACTGA
GATACCTACAGCGTGAGCTATGAGAAAGCGCCACGCTTCCCGAAGGGAGAAAGGCGGACAGGTATCCGGT
AAGCGGCAGGGTCGGAACAGGAGAGCGCACGAGGGAGCTTCCAGGGGGAAACGCCTGGTATCTTTATAGT
CCTGTCGGGTTTCGCCACCTCTGACTTGAGCGTCGATTTTTGTGATGCTCGTCAGGGGGGCGGAGCCTAT
GGAAAAACGCCAGCAACGCGGCCTTTTTACGGTTCCTGGCCTTTTGCTGGCCTTTTGCTCACATGTTCTT
TCCTGCGTTATCCCCTGATTCTGTGGATAACCGTATTACCGCCTTTGAGTGAGCTGATACCGCTCGCCGC
AGCCGAACGACCGAGCGCAGCGAGTCAGTGAGCGAGGAAGCGGATGAGCGCCCAATACGCAAACCGCCTC
TCACCGCGCGTTGGCCGATTCATTAATGCAGCTGGCACGACAGGTTTCCCGACTGGAAAGCGGGCAGTGA
GCGCAACGCAAACCGCCTCTCCCCGCGCGTTGGCCGATTCATTAATGCAGCTGGCACGACAGGTTTCCCG
ACTGGAAAGCGGGCAGTGAGCGCAACGCAATTAATGTGAGTTAGCTCACTCATTAGGCACCCCAGGCTTT
ACACTTTATGCTTCCGGCTCGTATGTTGTGTGGAATTGTGAGCGGATAACAATTTCACACAGGAAACAGC
TATGACCATGATTACGCCAAGGTCGACTTAACCCTAGAAAGATAATCATATTGTGACGTACGTTAAAGAT
AATCATGCGTAAAATTGACGCATGTGTTTTATCGGTCTGTATATCGAGGTTTATTTATTAATTTGAATAG
ATATTAAGTTTTATTATATTTACACTTACATACTAATAATAAATTCAACAAACAATTTATTTATGTTTAT
TTATTTATTAAAAAAAAACAAAAACTCAAAATTTCTTCTATAAAGTAACAAAACTTTTAGCAGTGAAAAA
AATGCTTTATTTGTGAAATTTGTGATGCTATTGCTTTATTTGTAACCATTATAAGCTGCAATAAACAAGT
TAACAACAACAATTGCATTCATTTTATGTTTCAGGTTCAGGGGGAGGTGTGGGAGGTTTTTTAAAGCAAG
TAAAACCTCTACAAATGTGGTATGGCTGATTATGATCCTCTGGAGATTCATGCGCCAGGTTTTCTGGTCA
TGCACCACGTTCGTGGGCCCTCAGGAACCTCCACGTCAGCGGTAACTGTGAAGCCCAGTCGCTCGTAAAA
AGGAAGATTCCGGGGAGCACTGGTTTCGAGGAACGCCGGCACGCCAGCCCGTTCCGCGGCCTCAACACCA
GGAAGAACGACAGCGCTTCCCAAACCTTTACCTTGGTGATCTGGGCTGACACCGACAGTGGCAAGAAACC
ACGCAGGCTCCTTTGGTCTATGAGGAGCCAGCAAGCCCTCCATTTGCTGTTGTGCCGCCAACCTACTCCC
TGACAGCTCGGCCATCCGCGGACCTATTTCCGCGAACACTGCGCCGGCTTCGACGCTTTCCGGAGTAGTC
CAGACCGCAACTGCGGCACCATCGTCCGCAACCCAAACTTTACCAATGTCCAGACCCACGCGCGTAAGAA
ACAGCTCTTGCAACTCAGTTACCCTCTCTATGTGTCTGTCCGGATCTACGGTATGGCGGGTCGCTGGATA
ATCTGCAAATGCTGCGGCAAGTGTTCGGACAGCCCGTGGTACATCGTCACGGGTAGCGAGCCTAACAGTG
GGCTTATATTCCGTCATGGGGCCGGGGTTCTCCTCCACGTCGCCGGCCTGCTTCAGCAGGCTGAAGTTGG
TGGCGCCGCTGCCCCCGGGGAGCATGTCAAGGTCAAAATCGTCAAGAGCGTCAGCAGGCAGCATATCAAG
GTCAAAGTCGTCAAGGGCATCGGCTGGGAGCATGTCTAAGTCAAAATCGTCAAGGGCGTCGGTCGGCCCG
CCGCTTTCGCACTTTAGCTGTTTCTCCAGGCCACATATGATTAGTTCCAGGCCGAAAAGGAAGGCAGGTT
CGGCTCCCTGCCGGTCGAACAGCTCAATTGCTTGTTTCAGAAGTGGGGGCATAGAATCGGTGGTAGGTGT
CTCTCTTTCCTCTTTTGCTACTTGATGCTCCTGTTCCTCCAATACGCAGCCCAGTGTAAAGTGGCCCACG
GCGGACAGAGCGTACAGTGCGTTCTCCAGGGAGAAGCCTTGCTGACACAGGAACGCGAGCTGATTTTCCA
GGGTTTCGTACTGTTTCTCTGTTGGGCGGGTGCCGAGATGCACTTTAGCCCCGTCGCGATGTGAGAGGAG
AGCACAGCGGTATGACTTGGCGTTGTTCCGCAGAAAGTCTTGCCATGACTCGCCTTCCAGGGGGCAGGAG
TGGGTATGATGCCTGTCCAGCATCTCGATTGGCAGGGCATCGAGCAGGGCCCGCTTGTTCTTCACGTGCC
AGTACAGGGTAGGCTGCTCAACTCCCAGCTTTTGAGCGAGTTTCCTTGTCGTCAGGCCTTCGATACCGAC
TCCATTGAGTAATTCCAGAGCAGAGTTTATGACTTTGCTCTTGTCCAGTCTAGACATCTTATCGTCATCG
TCTTTGTAATCCATGGTGGCGGATCCCGCGTCACGACACCTGTGTTCTGGCGGCAAACCCGTTGCGAAAA
AGAACGTTCACGGCGACTACTGCACTTATATACGGTTCTCCCCCACCCTCGGGAAAAAGGCGGAGCCAGT
ACACGACATCACTTTCCCAGTTTACCCCGCGCCACCTTCTCTAGGCACCGGTTCAATTGCCGACCCCTCC
CCCCAACTTCTCGGGGACTGTGGGCGATGTGCGCTCTGCCCACTGACGGGCACCGGAGCCACTCGAGTGG
AATT
Features (pLannotate 1.2.2; 19 found; start..end, strand, type, name):
      9..376     +  promoter       TRE3GS promoter: 3rd-generation Tet-responsive promoter that can be activated by binding of Tet-On® 3G, modified to eliminate binding sites for endogenous mammalian transcription factors
    623..757     -  polyA_signal   SV40 poly(A) signal: SV40 polyadenylation signal
   1074..1231    +  CDS            lacZα (fragment): LacZα fragment of β-galactosidase; lacZ fragment
   1237..1336    -  misc_feature   bom (fragment): basis of mobility region from pBR322
   1440..1475    -  CDS            rop (fragment): Rop protein, which maintains plasmids at low copy number; rop
   1571..1675    +  promoter       AmpR promoter: bla
   1676..2536    +  CDS            AmpR: β-lactamase; bla; confers resistance to ampicillin, carbenicillin, and related antibiotics
   2707..3295    +  rep_origin     ori: high-copy-number ColE1/pMB1/pBR322/pUC origin of replication
   3478..3570    +  CDS            lacI (fragment): lac repressor; lacI; The lac repressor binds to the lac operator to inhibit transcription in E. coli. This inhibition can be relieved by adding lactose or isopropyl-β-D-thiogalactopyranoside (IPTG).
   3576..3659    +  CDS            lacI (fragment): lac repressor; lacI; The lac repressor binds to the lac operator to inhibit transcription in E. coli. This inhibition can be relieved by adding lactose or isopropyl-β-D-thiogalactopyranoside (IPTG).
   3672..3693    +  protein_bind   CAP binding site: CAP binding activates transcription in the presence of cAMP. E. coli catabolite activator protein
   3708..3738    +  promoter       lac promoter: promoter for the E. coli lac operon
   3746..3762    +  protein_bind   lac operator: The lac repressor binds to the lac operator to inhibit transcription in E. coli. This inhibition can be relieved by adding lactose or isopropyl-β-D-thiogalactopyranoside (IPTG). lac repressor encoded by lacI
   4050..4131    -  polyA_signal   SV40 poly(A) signal: SV40 polyadenylation signal
   4154..4237    -  CDS            large T antigen (fragment): large T antigen from SV40 (simian virus 40)
   4251..4847    -  CDS            pac: PUAC_STRAD - Protein predicted: Swiss-Prot protein existence level 4. Detoxification of puromycin. From Streptomyces alboniger.
   4920..5030    -  CDS            VP48: 3 tandem repeats of the minimal activation domain of herpes simplex virus VP16 (Cheng et al., 2013)
   4960..5657    -  CDS            rtTA3 (fragment): reverse tetracycline transactivator 3 activates expression from Tet-responsive promoters in the presence of doxycycline
   5710..5921    -  promoter       EF-1α core promoter: core promoter for human elongation factor EF-1α
