[The description below was written by a language model from this plasmid's Addgene catalogue record and pLannotate feature annotations shown in this document.]
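Description:
PB-T3G-ERP2 is an empty, all-in-one piggyBac transposon backbone for doxycycline-inducible expression in mammalian cells, built on the high-copy pUC57 cloning vector. In E. coli it replicates from the ColE1/pUC-type origin and is selected with ampicillin through the bla (AmpR) gene. The remaining lac promoter/operator, lacZα, lacI, bom and rop annotations are short remnants of the pUC-type backbone rather than functional payload.

The mammalian portion consists of two divergently oriented units. On one strand, a third-generation Tet-responsive TRE3G(S) promoter, engineered for low background, sits upstream of the position where user elements are introduced by Golden Gate assembly, with an SV40 polyadenylation signal annotated downstream. On the opposite strand, a human EF-1α core promoter constitutively drives a reverse tetracycline transactivator (annotated as an rtTA3-like sequence with VP16-derived minimal activation domains), followed by the puromycin N-acetyltransferase gene (pac) and a second SV40 poly(A) signal. The short gap between the two coding sequences suggests they are co-expressed from one transcript, but the table does not annotate the linking element. When doxycycline is added, rtTA binds the TRE3G promoter and switches on the cloned element, while puromycin selects cells carrying the cassette.

The catalogue entry describes the plasmid as a piggyBac transposon, which would allow stable genomic integration of both units when a piggyBac transposase is supplied, but the automated feature table does not annotate the transposon terminal repeats or the Golden Gate sites. The record links the vector to a pipeline for mammalian genetic screening, where it serves as a recipient for inducible expression constructs.
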