Addgene plasmid #175188: PB-T3G-ERP2
Purpose: (Empty Backbone) All-in-one piggyBac transposon vector for dox-inducible expression of Golden Gate cloned elements (hEF1a-driven rtTA and puromycin resistance)
Depositing lab: George Church. Depositing organization: Harvard Medical School. Publication: An integrated pipeline for mammalian genetic screening. Kramme C, Plesa AM, Wang HH, Wolf B, Smela MP, Guo X, Kohman RE, Chatterjee P, Church GM. Cell Rep Methods. 2021 Sep 27;1(6):100082. doi: 10.1016/j.crmeth.2021.100082. eCollection 2021 Oct 25. PubMed 35474898.
Backbone
  Vector backbone: pUC57
  Backbone manufacturer: 5954
  Vector type: Mammalian Expression, Synthetic Biology
  Promoter: TRE3G
  Selectable markers: Puromycin
Growth in bacteria
  Bacterial resistance: Ampicillin, 100 μg/mL
  Growth temperature: 37°C
  Growth strain: DH5alpha
  Copy number: High Copy
Gene/Insert
  Cloning method: Restriction Enzyme
  Sequencing primers: 5′ M13 FWD; 3′ M13 REV
Terms and licenses: Academic/Nonprofit Terms; Industry Terms: Not Available to Industry
How to cite: PB-T3G-ERP2 was a gift from George Church (Addgene plasmid # 175188 ; http://n2t.net/addgene:175188 ; RRID:Addgene_175188)
